>Addgene plasmid #81104 | GTH-g | depositor full sequence | sequence record 154299 | GTH-sfGFP
CATTGGAAAACGTTCTTCGGGGCGAAAACTCTCAAGGATCTTACCGCTGTTGAGATCCAGTTCGATGTAA
CCCACTCGTGCACCCAACTGATCTTCAGCATCTTTTACTTTCACCAGCGTTTCTGGGTGAGCAAAAACAG
GAAGGCAAAATGCCGCAAAAAAGGGAATAAGGGCGACACGGAAATGTTGAATACTCATACTCTTCCTTTT
TCAATATTATTGAAGCATTTATCAGGGTTATTGTCTCATGAGCGGATACATATTTGAAGTATCGTTCGAA
TTAATTAAAATTAACCCTCACTAAAGGGGCATGCGCGGCCGCTCTAGAACTATCCAAGGGTGAAGAGCTA
TTTACTGGGGTTGTACCCATTTTGGTAGAACTGGACGGAGATGTAAACGGACATAAATTCTCTGTTAGAG
GTGAGGGCGAAGGCGATGCCACCAATGGTAAATTGACTCTGAAGTTTATATGCACTACGGGTAAATTACC
TGTTCCTTGGCCAACCCTAGTAACAACTTTGACATATGGTGTTCAATGTTTCTCAAGATACCCAGACCAT
ATGAAAAGGCATGATTTCTTTAAAAGTGCTATGCCAGAAGGCTACGTGCAAGAGAGAACTATCTCCTTTA
AGGATGACGGTACGTATAAAACACGAGCAGAAGTGAAATTCGAAGGGGATACACTAGTTAATCGCATCGA
ATTAAAGGGTATAGACTTTAAGGAAGATGGTAATATTCTCGGCCATAAACTTGAGTATAATTTCAACTCG
CATAATGTGTACATTACAGCTGACAAACAAAAGAACGGAATTAAAGCGAATTTTAAAATCAGGCACAACG
TCGAAGATGGGTCTGTTCAACTTGCCGATCATTATCAGCAAAACACCCCTATTGGTGATGGTCCAGTCTT
GTTACCCGATAATCACTACTTAAGCACACAGTCTAGATTGTCAAAAGATCCGAATGAAAAGCGTGATCAC
ATGGTTTTATTGGAATTTGTCACCGCTGCAGGAATAACTCACGGAATGGACGAGCTTTATAAGATGCTAG
CATTTTAACTCGAGGGCGCGCCACTTCTAAATAAGCGAATTTCTTATGATTTATGATTTTTATTATTAAA
TAAGTTATAAAAAAAATAAGTGTATACAAATTTTAAAGTGACTCTTAGGTTTTAAAACGAAAATTCTTAT
TCTTGAGTAACTCTTTCCTGTAGGTCAGGTTGCTTTCTCAGGTATAGTATGAGGTCGCTCTTATTGACCA
CACCTCTACCGGCAGATCCGCTAGGGATAACAGGGTAATATAGATCCATGGTCATAGCTGTTTCCTGATA
ACTTCGTATAATGTATGCTATACGAAGTTATGTCTGTAGGCGAACCTAACCGGCCAATTTTCCAAGACCG
CTCTGCCGCTGAGCTTGCACCCGTGCCGCTACACAACACCCACACATCCGTAAACCCCCCGCCATCGGTA
TCACCAAGGTTGTCTATGACGAGGCGTACAAGAGGACGTGGGGGCCGCCTCTCCAATGTCACCAATAGGA
AAAAAGAAAGACCGAGTGCGAGTTTCTGACAGAAGCCTCAAGAATTTTTTTTCTTTCTTCGACTATGCTG
GAGGTAGAGATGATCGAGGCAGTAGTCAAGTATATATAAATTAATTAGTTCCACCACCTTCTTTTCTTGT
GTTGCTCCTTTCGATGCTATTTCTGGCTTTTTCTAATTTTTTTCATCGTTTCTTACTTTCTTCCTAATAT
ATAAATTCTTTTGCATTTTCATTCTTCCTCTCCATTTGTTCATTCTCCTTAAATTTTTTTTAGGTCTCCT
TTCTTTCAAGAAACACAGTCATCGAACTATAATTAACTAAACATGGGTAGGAGGGCTTTTGTAGAAAGAA
ATACGAACGAAACGAAAATCAGCGTTGCTATCGCTTTGGACAAAGCTCCCTTACCTGAAGAGTCGAATTT
TATTGATGAACTTATAACTTCCAAACATGCAAACCAAAAGGGAGAACAAGTAATCCAAGTAGACACGGGA
ATTGGATTCTTGGATCACATGTATCATGCACTGGCTAAACATGCAGGCTGGAGCTTACGACTTTACTCAA
GAGGTGATTTAATCATTGATGATCATCACACAGCAGAAGATACTGCTATTGCACTTGGTATTGCATTCAA
GCAGGCTATGGGTAACTTTGCCGGCGTTAAAAGATTTGGACATGCTTATTGTCCACTTGACGAAGCTCTT
TCAAGAAGCGTAGTTGATTTGTCGGGACGGCCCTATGCTGTTATTGATTTGGGATTAAAGCGTGAAAAGG
TTGGGGAATTGTCCTGTGAAATGATCCCTCACTTACTATATTCCTTTTCGGTAGCTGCTGGAATTACTTT
GCATGTTACCTGCTTATATGGTAGTAATGACCATCATCGTGCTGAAAGCGCTTTTAAATCTCTGGCTGTT
GCCATGCGCGCGGCTACAAGTCTTACTGGAAGTTCTGAAGTCCCAAGCACGAAGGGAGTGTTGTAATCAT
TACTGACAATAAAAAGATTCTTGTTTTCAAGAACTTGTCATTTGTATAGTTTTTTTATATTGTAGTTGTT
CTATTTTAATCAAATGTTAGCGTGATTTATATTTTTTTTCGCCTCGACATCATCTGCCCAGATGCGAAGT
TAAGTGCGCAGAAAGTAATATCATGCGTCAATCGTATGTGAATGCTGGTCGCTATACTGCTGTCGATTCG
ATACTAACGCCGATAACTTCGTATAATGTATGCTATACGAAGTTATTAATACGACTCACTATAGGGCGAA
TTGGAGCTCCAATTCGGACGTCCCCTATAGTGAGTCGTATTATTAATTAATTCGAAGGCCGCGTTGCTGG
CGTTTTTCCATAGGCTCGGCCCCCCTGACGAGCATCACAAAAATCGACGCTCAAGTCAGAGGTGGCGAAA
CCCGACAGGACTATAAAGATACCAGGCGTTTCCCCCTGGAAGCTCCCTCGTGCGCTCTCCTGTTCCGACC
CTGCCGCTTACCGGATACCTGTCCGCCTTTCTCCCTTCGGGAAGCGTGGCGCTTTCTCATAGCTCACGCT
GTAGGTATCTCAGTTCGGTGTAGGTCGTTCGCTCCAAGCTGGGCTGTGTGCACGAACCCCCCGTTCAGCC
CGACCGCTGCGCCTTATCCGGTAACTATCGTCTTGAGTCCAACCCGGTAAGACACGACTTATCGCCACTG
GCAGCAGCCACTGGTAACAGGATTAGCAGAGCGAGGTATGTAGGCGGTGCTACAGAGTTCTTGAAGTGGT
GGCCTAACTACGGCTACACTAGAAGAACAGTATTTGGTATCTGCGCTCTGCTGAAGCCAGTTACCTTCGG
AAAAAGAGTTGGTAGCTCTTGATCCGGCAAACAAACCACCGCTGGTAGCGGTGGTTTTTTTGTTTGCAAG
CAGCAGATTACGCGCAGAAAAAAAGGATCTCAAGAAGATCCTTTGATCTTTTCTACGGGGTCTGACGCTC
AGTGGAACGAAAACTCACGTTAAGGGATTTTGGTCATGAGATTATCAAAAAGGATCTTCACCTAGATCCT
TTTAAATTAAAAATGAAGTTTTAAATCAATCTAAAGTATATATGAGTAAACTTGGTCTGACAGTTACCAA
TGCTTAATCAGTGAGGCACCTATCTCAGCGATCTGTCTATTTCGTTCATCCATAGTTGCCTGACTGCCCG
TCGTGTAGATAACTACGATACGGGAGGGCTTACCATCTGGCCCCAGTGCTGCAATGATACCGCGAGACCC
ACGCTCACCGGCTCCAGATTTATCAGCAATAAACCAGCCAGCCGGAAGGGCCGAGCGCAGAAGTGGTCCT
GCAACTTTATCCGCCTCCATCCAGTCTATTAATTGTTGCCGGGAAGCTAGAGTAAGTAGTTCGCCAGTTA
ATAGTTTGCGCAACGTTGTTGCCATTGCTACAGGCATCGTGGTGTCACGCTCGTCGTTTGGTATGGCTTC
ATTCAGCTCCGGTTCCCAACGATCAAGGCGAGTTACATGATCCCCCATGTTGTGAAAAAAAGCGGTTAGC
TCCTTCGGTCCTCCGATCGTTGTCAGAAGTAAGTTGGCCGCAGTGTTATCACTCATGGTTATGGCAGCAC
TGCATAATTCTCTTACTGTCATGCCATCCGTAAGATGCTTTTCTGTGACTGGTGAGTACTCAACCAAGTC
ATTCTGAGAATAGTGTATGCGGCGACCGAGTTGCTCTTGCCCGGCGTCAATACGGGATAATACCGCGCCA
CATAGCAGAACTTTAAAAGTGCTCAT
Features (pLannotate 1.2.2; 13 found; start..end, strand, type, name):
    199..262     -  promoter       AmpR promoter: bla
    289..307     +  promoter       T3 promoter: promoter for bacteriophage T3 RNA polymerase
    315..332     +  misc_feature   MCS (fragment): pBluescript multiple cloning site
    330..1043    +  CDS            Superfolder GFP: Superfolder GFP is a basic (constitutively fluorescent) green fluorescent protein published in 2005, derived from Aequorea victoria. It is reported to be a very rapidly-maturing weak dimer.
   1085..1272    +  terminator     ADH1 terminator: S. cerevisiae ADH1; transcription terminator for the S. cerevisiae alcohol dehydrogenase 1 (ADH1) gene
   1328..1361    -  protein_bind   loxP: Cre-mediated recombination occurs in the 8-bp core sequence (GCATACAT). Cre recombinase
   1863..2516    +  CDS            S. pombe his5: imidazoleglycerol-phosphate dehydratase, required for histidine biosynthesis; Schizosaccharomyces pombe his5; yeast auxotrophic marker; corresponds to S. cerevisiae HIS3
   2522..2719    +  terminator     TEF terminator: Ashbya gossypii TEF terminator
   2743..2776    -  protein_bind   loxP: Cre-mediated recombination occurs in the 8-bp core sequence (GCATACAT). Cre recombinase
   2777..2795    +  promoter       T7 promoter: promoter for bacteriophage T7 RNA polymerase
   2824..2842    -  promoter       T7 promoter: promoter for bacteriophage T7 RNA polymerase
   2875..3463    -  rep_origin     ori: high-copy-number ColE1/pMB1/pBR322/pUC origin of replication
   3634..198     -  CDS            AmpR (across the origin): β-lactamase; bla; confers resistance to ampicillin, carbenicillin, and related antibiotics
