[The description below was written by a language model from this plasmid's Addgene catalogue record and pLannotate feature annotations shown in this document.]
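Description:
GTH-g is a 4,296 bp gene-tagging template plasmid for budding yeast, derived from the single-integration vector pSIVh and designed to label endogenous proteins at their C terminus with superfolder GFP. It is maintained in E. coli as a high-copy plasmid through a ColE1/pUC-type origin and an ampicillin resistance gene (β-lactamase with its own promoter). The feature table shows no yeast replication origin or centromere. This fits its role as a source of a tagging cassette that is integrated into the genome, not as a plasmid maintained episomally in yeast.

The payload begins just downstream of a T3 promoter and a short pBluescript polylinker fragment, with the sfGFP coding sequence (cloned between SphI and XhoI) followed by the S. cerevisiae ADH1 terminator. No yeast promoter is annotated upstream of sfGFP, as expected for a tag meant to be fused in frame to the 3′ end of a chromosomal gene and expressed from that gene's native promoter. Next comes the selection module. The catalogue lists the marker as HIS3, but the annotated sequence is the Schizosaccharomyces pombe his5 gene, a functional counterpart of S. cerevisiae HIS3 that complements histidine auxotrophy. It is followed by the Ashbya gossypii TEF terminator, and the promoter driving it is not annotated. Two loxP sites in the same orientation flank the marker, so Cre recombinase can excise it after integration, allowing the marker to be reused in later manipulations while leaving the sfGFP fusion in place. T7 promoter sequences lie at the distal end of the cassette. The plasmid belongs to a family of gene-tagging vectors offering different marker and fluorescent protein combinations for live-cell imaging of natively expressed yeast proteins.
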