Addgene plasmid #81104: GTH-g
Purpose: Gene Tagging vector HIS/GFP - Plasmid for superfolder GFP (sfGFP) labeling of endogenous proteins with a HIS selection marker, originating from pSIVh (ID:81091)
Depositing lab: Serge Pelet. Publication: New families of single integration vectors and gene tagging plasmids for genetic manipulations in budding yeast. Wosika V, Durandau E, Varidel C, Aymoz D, Schmitt M, Pelet S. Mol Genet Genomics. 2016 Dec;291(6):2231-2240. Epub 2016 Sep 16. 10.1007/s00438-016-1249-1 PubMed 27637489.
Backbone
  Vector backbone: pSIVh
  Total vector size (bp): 4296
  Vector type: Yeast Expression, Cre/Lox
  Selectable markers: HIS3
Growth in bacteria
  Bacterial resistance: Ampicillin, 100 μg/mL
  Growth temperature: 37°C
  Growth strain: DH5alpha
  Copy number: High Copy
Gene/Insert
  Gene/Insert name: sfGFP (alt name: superfolder GFP)
  Insert size (bp): 750
  Tag / fusion protein: sfGFP (C terminal on backbone)
  Cloning method: Restriction Enzyme; 5′ cloning site SphI (unknown if destroyed); 3′ cloning site XhoI (unknown if destroyed)
  Sequencing primers: 5′ T3
Terms and licenses: Academic/Nonprofit Terms; Industry Terms: Not Available to Industry
How to cite: GTH-g was a gift from Serge Pelet (Addgene plasmid # 81104 ; http://n2t.net/addgene:81104 ; RRID:Addgene_81104)
