>Addgene plasmid #81104 | GTH-g | depositor partial sequence | sequence record 154300 | forward tagging primer
GCGGCCGCTCTAGAACTA
