>Addgene plasmid #81104 | GTH-g | depositor partial sequence | sequence record 154301 | reverse tagging primer
CGTTGCTGGCGTTTTTCCAT
