>Addgene plasmid #81104 | GTH-g | depositor partial sequence | sequence record 154302 | TEF promoter S.kudriavzevii
TCTGTAGGCGAACCTAACCGGCCAATTTTCCAAGACCGCTCTGCCGCTGAGCTTGCACCCGTGCCGCTAC
ACAACACCCACACATCCGTAAACCCCCCGCCATCGGTATCACCAAGGTTGTCTATGACGAGGCGTACAAG
AGGACGTGGGGGCCGCCTCTCCAATGTCACCAATAGGAAAAAAGAAAGACCGAGTGCGAGTTTCTGACAG
AAGCCTCAAGAATTTTTTTTCTTTCTTCGACTATGCTGGAGGTAGAGATGATCGAGGCAGTAGTCAAGTA
TATATAAATTAATTAGTTCCACCACCTTCTTTTCTTGTGTTGCTCCTTTCGATGCTATTTCTGGCTTTTT
CTAATTTTTTTCATCGTTTCTTACTTTCTTCCTAATATATAAATTCTTTTGCATTTTCATTCTTCCTCTC
CATTTGTTCATTCTCCTTAAATTTTTTTTAGGTCTCCTTTCTTTCAAGAAACACAGTCATCGAACTATAA
TTAACTAAAC
