>Addgene plasmid #81104 | GTH-g | depositor partial sequence | sequence record 154303 | TEF terminator A.gossypii
GACAATAAAAAGATTCTTGTTTTCAAGAACTTGTCATTTGTATAGTTTTTTTATATTGTAGTTGTTCTAT
TTTAATCAAATGTTAGCGTGATTTATATTTTTTTTCGCCTCGACATCATCTGCCCAGATGCGAAGTTAAG
TGCGCAGAAAGTAATATCATGCGTCAATCGTATGTGAATGCTGGTCGCTATACTGCTGTCGATTCGATAC
TAACGCCGATAACTTCGTATAATGTATGCTATACGAAGTTATTAATACGACTCACTATAGGG
