>Addgene plasmid #81104 | GTH-g | addgene partial sequence | sequence record 164576 | AmpSeq-F 5'-ctcatgagcggatacatatttgaa-3'
AAATTAACCCTCACTAAAGGGGCATGCGCGGCCGCTCTAGAACTATCCAAGGGTGAAGAGCTATTTACTG
GGGTTGTACCCATTTTGGTAGAACTGGACGGAGATGTAAACGGACATAAATTCTCTGTTAGAGGTGAGGG
CGAAGGCGATGCCACCAATGGTAAATTGACTCTGAAGTTTATATGCACTACGGGTAAATTACCTGTTCCT
TGGCCAACCCTAGTAACAACTTTGACATATGGTGTTCAATGTTTCTCAAGATACCCAGACCATATGAAAA
GGCATGATTTCTTTAAAAGTGCTATGCCAGAAGGCTACGTGCAAGAGAGAACTATCTCCTTTAAGGATGA
CGGTACGTATAAAACACGAGCAGAAGTGAAATTCGAAGGGGATACACTAGTTAATCGCATCGAATTAAAG
GGTATAGACTTTAAGGAAGATGGTAATATTCTCGGCCATAAACTTGAGTATAATTTCAACTCGCATAATG
TGTACATTACAGCTGACAAACAAAAGAACGGAATTAAAGCGAATTTTAAAATCAGGCACAACGTCGAAGA
TGGGTCTGTTCAACTTGCCGATCATTATCAGCAAAACACCCCTATTGGTGATGGTCCAGTCTTGTTACCC
GATAATCACTACTTAAGCACACAGTCTAGATTGTCAAAAGATCCGAATGAAAAGCGTGATCACATGGTTT
TATTGGAATTTGTCACCGCTGCAGGAATAACTCACGGAATGGACGAGCTTTATAAGATGCTAGCATTTTA
ACTCGAGGGCGCGCCACTTCTAAATAAGCGAATTTCTTATGATTTATGATTTTTATTATTAAATAAGTTA
TAAAAAAAATAAGTGTATACAAATTTTAAAGTGACTCTTAGGTTTTAAAACGAAAATTCTTATTCTTGAG
TAACTCTTTCCTGTAGGTCAGGTTGCTTTCTCAGGTATAGTATGAGGTCGCTCTTATTGACCACACCTCT
ACCGGCAGATCCGCTAGGGATAACAGGGTAATATAGATCCATGGTCATAGCTGTTTCCTGA
