>Addgene plasmid #81104 | GTH-g | addgene partial sequence | sequence record 164577 | pBR322ori-F 5'-GGGAAACGCCTGGTATCTTT-3'
CCTCTGACTTGAGCGTCGATTTTTGTGATGCTCGTCAGGGGGGCGGAGCCTATGGAAAAACGCCAGCAAC
GCGGCCTTCGAATTAATTAATAATACGACTCACTATAGGGGACGTCCGAATTGGAGCTCCAATTCGCCCT
ATAGTGAGTCGTATTAATAACTTCGTATAGCATACATTATACGAAGTTATCGGCGTTAGTATCGAATCGA
CAGCAGTATAGCGACCAGCATTCACATACGATTGACGCATGATATTACTTTCTGCGCACTTAACTTCGCA
TCTGGGCAGATGATGTCGAGGCGAAAAAAAATATAAATCACGCTAACATTTGATTAAAATAGAACAACTA
CAATATAAAAAAACTATACAAATGACAAGTTCTTGAAAACAAGAATCTTTTTATTGTCAGTAATGATTAC
AACACTCCCTTCGTGCTTGGGACTTCAGAACTTCCAGTAAGACTTGTAGCCGCGCGCATGGCAACAGCCA
GAGATTTAAAAGCGCTTTCAGCACGATGATGGTCATTACTACCATATAAGCAGGTAACATGCAAAGTAAT
TCCAGCAGCTACCGAAAAGGAATATAGTAAGTGAGGGATCATTTCACAGGACAATTCCCCAACCTTTTCA
CGCTTTAATCCCAAATCAATAACAGCATAGGGCCGTCCCGACAAATCAACTACGCTTCTTGAAAGAGCTT
CGTCAAGTGGACAATAAGCATGTCCAAATCTTTTAACGCCGGCAAAGTTACCCATAGCCTGCTTGAATGC
AATACCAAGTGCAATAGCAGTATCTTCTGCTGTGTGATGATCATCAATGATTAAATCACCTCTTGAGTAA
AGTCGTAAGCTCCAGCCTGCATGTTTAGCCAGTGCATGATACATGTGATCCAAGAATCCAATTCCCGTGT
CTACTTGGATTACTTGTTCTCCCTTTTGGTTTGCATGTTTGGAAGTTATAAGTTCATCA
